Addgene plasmid #36757: TAL2331
Depositing lab: Keith Joung. Depositing organization: Massachusetts General Hospital. Publication: FLASH assembly of TALENs for high-throughput genome editing. Reyon D, Tsai SQ, Khayter C, Foden JA, Sander JD, Joung JK. Nat Biotechnol. 2012 Apr 8. doi: 10.1038/nbt.2170. PubMed 22484455.
Backbone
  Vector backbone: JDS78
  Backbone manufacturer: Joung lab (Addgene Plasmid # 32290)
  Backbone size w/o insert (bp): 6447
  Vector type: Mammalian, T7 for in vitro mRNA synthesis
Growth in bacteria
  Bacterial resistance: Ampicillin, 100 μg/mL
  Growth temperature: 37°C
  Growth strain: XL1 Blue
  Copy number: High Copy
Gene/Insert
  Gene/Insert name: MSH2-TALEN_Right (alt name: MSH2)
  Species: H. sapiens (human)
  Insert size (bp): 1640
  Entrez Gene: Msh2
  Promoter: CMV
  Tag / fusion protein: 3X Flag (N terminal on backbone); WT FOKI (C terminal on backbone)
  Cloning method: Restriction Enzyme; 5′ cloning site BsmBI (destroyed during cloning); 3′ cloning site BsmBI (destroyed during cloning)
  Sequencing primers: 5′ CMV-F; 3′ BGH-rev
Terms and licenses: Academic/Nonprofit Terms; Industry Terms: Not Available to Industry
Depositor comments: Target binding site: TCTCCAACTGCAGCGTCT It is strongly recommended that users perform a diagnostic digest to verify this plasmid prior to use. For example, a double digest of the plasmid with BamHI and KpnI should result in two bands at 2.2kb and 5.9kb.
How to cite: TAL2331 was a gift from Keith Joung (Addgene plasmid # 36757 ; http://n2t.net/addgene:36757 ; RRID:Addgene_36757)
