[The description below was written by a language model from this plasmid's Addgene catalogue record.]
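Description:
TAL2331 is a mammalian expression plasmid encoding the right-hand monomer of a TALEN pair directed at the human MSH2 gene, a DNA mismatch repair locus. It is built on the JDS78 backbone (about 6.4 kb without insert), one of a family of TALEN receiver vectors, and is propagated in E. coli as a high-copy plasmid under ampicillin selection. The record does not include a feature table, so elements such as the replication origin and polyadenylation signal are not explicitly listed, although the use of a BGH reverse sequencing primer suggests a BGH terminator region downstream of the coding sequence.

The insert of roughly 1.6 kb is a TAL effector repeat array assembled by the FLASH method and cloned into the backbone through BsmBI sites, which were destroyed in the process, as is typical of type IIS seamless cloning. The backbone supplies the flanking coding parts, so the finished open reading frame carries an N-terminal 3X FLAG tag for detection, the custom repeat array that specifies an 18-nucleotide target site in MSH2, and a C-terminal wild-type FokI nuclease domain. Because FokI cleaves only as a dimer, this construct is meant to be used together with the matching left-hand MSH2 TALEN, so that the two monomers bind opposite sides of a spacer and introduce a double-strand break there. Expression in mammalian cells is driven by the CMV promoter, and a T7 promoter allows in vitro transcription of mRNA as an alternative delivery route. Typical use is targeted mutagenesis or genome editing at MSH2 in human cells.
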