>Addgene plasmid #36757 | TAL2331 | depositor partial sequence | sequence record 45950 | TAL2331 sequence 1640 bps
GAACCTGACCCCAGACCAGGTAGTCGCAATCGCGTCACATGACGGGGGAAAGCAAGCCCTGGAAACCGTG
CAAAGGTTGTTGCCGGTCCTTTGTCAAGACCACGGCCTTACACCGGAGCAAGTCGTGGCCATTGCAAGCA
ATGGGGGTGGCAAACAGGCTCTTGAGACGGTTCAGAGACTTCTCCCAGTTCTCTGTCAAGCCCACGGGCT
GACTCCCGATCAAGTTGTAGCGATTGCGTCGCATGACGGAGGGAAACAAGCATTGGAGACTGTCCAACGG
CTCCTTCCCGTGTTGTGTCAAGCCCACGGTTTGACGCCTGCACAAGTGGTCGCCATCGCCAGCCATGATG
GCGGTAAGCAGGCGCTGGAAACAGTACAGCGCCTGCTGCCTGTACTGTGCCAGGATCATGGACTGACCCC
AGACCAGGTAGTCGCAATCGCGTCGAACATTGGGGGAAAGCAAGCCCTGGAAACCGTGCAAAGGTTGTTG
CCGGTCCTTTGTCAAGACCACGGCCTTACACCGGAGCAAGTCGTGGCCATTGCAAGCAACATCGGTGGCA
AACAGGCTCTTGAGACGGTTCAGAGACTTCTCCCAGTTCTCTGTCAAGCCCACGGGCTGACTCCCGATCA
AGTTGTAGCGATTGCGTCGCATGACGGAGGGAAACAAGCATTGGAGACTGTCCAACGGCTCCTTCCCGTG
TTGTGTCAAGCCCACGGTTTGACGCCTGCACAAGTGGTCGCCATCGCCTCGAATGGCGGCGGTAAGCAGG
CGCTGGAAACAGTACAGCGCCTGCTGCCTGTACTGTGCCAGGATCATGGACTGACCCCAGACCAGGTAGT
CGCAATCGCGAACAATAATGGGGGAAAGCAAGCCCTGGAAACCGTGCAAAGGTTGTTGCCGGTCCTTTGT
CAAGACCACGGCCTTACACCGGAGCAAGTCGTGGCCATTGCATCCCACGACGGTGGCAAACAGGCTCTTG
AGACGGTTCAGAGACTTCTCCCAGTTCTCTGTCAAGCCCACGGGCTGACTCCCGATCAAGTTGTAGCGAT
TGCGTCGAACATTGGAGGGAAACAAGCATTGGAGACTGTCCAACGGCTCCTTCCCGTGTTGTGTCAAGCC
CACGGTTTGACGCCTGCACAAGTGGTCGCCATCGCCAACAACAACGGCGGTAAGCAGGCGCTGGAAACAG
TACAGCGCCTGCTGCCTGTACTGTGCCAGGATCATGGACTGACCCCAGACCAGGTAGTCGCAATCGCGTC
ACATGACGGGGGAAAGCAAGCCCTGGAAACCGTGCAAAGGTTGTTGCCGGTCCTTTGTCAAGACCACGGC
CTTACACCGGAGCAAGTCGTGGCCATTGCAAATAATAACGGTGGCAAACAGGCTCTTGAGACGGTTCAGA
GACTTCTCCCAGTTCTCTGTCAAGCCCACGGGCTGACTCCCGATCAAGTTGTAGCGATTGCGTCCAACGG
TGGAGGGAAACAAGCATTGGAGACTGTCCAACGGCTCCTTCCCGTGTTGTGTCAAGCCCACGGTTTGACG
CCTGCACAAGTGGTCGCCATCGCCAGCCATGATGGCGGTAAGCAGGCGCTGGAAACAGTACAGCGCCTGC
TGCCTGTACTGTGCCAGGATCATGGACTGA
