>Addgene plasmid #36757 | TAL2331 | addgene partial sequence | sequence record 48181 | CMV-F
ACTAGAGAACCCACTGCTTACTGGCTTATCGAAATTAATACGACTCACTATAGGGAGACCCAAGCTGGCT
AGCACCATGGACTACAAAGACCATGACGGTGATTATAAAGATCATGACATCGATTACAAGGATGACGATG
ACAAGATGGCCCCCAAGAAGAAGAGGAAGGTGGGCATTCACCGCGGGGTACCTATGGTGGACTTGAGGAC
ACTCGGTTATTCGCAACAGCAACAGGAGAAAATCAAGCCTAAGGTCAGGAGCACCGTCGCGCAACACCAC
GAGGCGCTTGTGGGGCATGGCTTCACTCATGCGCATATTGTCGCGCTTTCACAGCACCCTGCGGCGCTTG
GGACGGTGGCTGTCAAATACCAAGATATGATTGCGGCCCTGCCCGAAGCCACGCACGAGGCAATTGTAGG
GGTCGGTAAACAGTGGTCGGGAGCGCGAGCACTTGAGGCGCTGCTGACTGTGGCGGGTGAGCTTAGGGGG
CCTCCGCTCCAGCTCGACACCGGGCAGCTGCTGAAGATCGCGAAGAGAGGGGGAGTAACAGCGGTAGAGG
CAGTGCACGCCTGGCGCAATGCGCTCACCGGGGCCCCCTTGAACCTGACCCCAGACCAGGTAGTCGCAAT
CGCGTCACATGACGGGGGAAAGCAAGCCCTGGAAACCGTGCAAAGGTTGTTGCCGGTCCTTTGTCAAGAC
CACGGCCTTACACCGGAGCAAGTCGTGGCCATTGCAAGCAATGGGGGTGGCAAACAGGCTCTTGAGACGG
TTCAGAGACTTCTCCCAGTTCTCTGTCAAGCCCACGGGCTGACTCCCGATCAAGTTGTAGCGATTGCGTC
GCATGACGGAGGGAAACAAGCATTGGAGACTGTCCAACGGCTCCTTCCCGTGTTGTGTCA
