>Addgene plasmid #36757 | TAL2331 | addgene partial sequence | sequence record 48182 | JDS-TALEN-F 5'-TAGGGGTCGGTAAACAGTGG-3'
TGTGGCGGGTGAGCTTAGGGGGCCTCCGCTCCAGCTCGACACCGGGCAGCTGCTGAAGATCGCGAAGAGA
GGGGGAGTAACAGCGGTAGAGGCAGTGCACGCCTGGCGCAATGCGCTCACCGGGGCCCCCTTGAACCTGA
CCCCAGACCAGGTAGTCGCAATCGCGTCACATGACGGGGGAAAGCAAGCCCTGGAAACCGTGCAAAGGTT
GTTGCCGGTCCTTTGTCAAGACCACGGCCTTACACCGGAGCAAGTCGTGGCCATTGCAAGCAATGGGGGT
GGCAAACAGGCTCTTGAGACGGTTCAGAGACTTCTCCCAGTTCTCTGTCAAGCCCACGGGCTGACTCCCG
ATCAAGTTGTAGCGATTGCGTCGCATGACGGAGGGAAACAAGCATTGGAGACTGTCCAACGGCTCCTTCC
CGTGTTGTGTCAAGCCCACGGTTTGACGCCTGCACAAGTGGTCGCCATCGCCAGCCATGATGGCGGTAAG
CAGGCGCTGGAAACAGTACAGCGCCTGCTGCCTGTACTGTGCCAGGATCATGGACTGACCCCAGACCAGG
TAGTCGCAATCGCGTCGAACATTGGGGGAAAGCAAGCCCTGGAAACCGTGCAAAGGTTGTTGCCGGTCCT
TTGTCAAGACCACGGCCTTACACCGGAGCAAGTCGTGGCCATTGCAAGCAACATCGGTGGCAAACAGGCT
CTTGAGACGGTTCAGAGACTTCTCCCAGTTCTCTGTCAAGCCCACGGGCTGACTCCCGATCAAGTTGTAG
CGATTGCGTCGCATGACGGAGGGAAACAAGCATTGGAGACTGTCCAACGGCTCCTTCCCGTGTTGTGTCA
AGCCCACGGTTTGACGCCTGCACAAGTGGTCGCCATCGCCTCGAATGGCGGCGGTAA
